>Addgene plasmid #103544 | LSB-hsa-miR-4707-3p | depositor full sequence | sequence record 196136 | Full Sequence
AATTGAGGGGATAACGCAGGAAAGAACATGTGAGCAAAAGGCCAGCAAAAGGCCAGGAACCGTAAAAAGG
CCGCGTTGCTGGCGTTTTTCCATAGGCTCCGCCCCCCTGACGAGCATCACAAAAATCGACGCTCAAGTCA
GAGGTGGCGAAACCCGACAGGACTATAAAGATACCAGGCGTTTCCCCCTGGAAGCTCCCTCGTGCGCTCT
CCTGTTCCGACCCTGCCGCTTACCGGATACCTGTCCGCCTTTCTCCCTTCGGGAAGCGTGGCGCTTTCTC
ATAGCTCACGCTGTAGGTATCTCAGTTCGGTGTAGGTCGTTCGCTCCAAGCTGGGCTGTGTGCACGAACC
CCCCGTTCAGCCCGACCGCTGCGCCTTATCCGGTAACTATCGTCTTGAGTCCAACCCGGTAAGACACGAC
TTATCGCCACTGGCAGCAGCCACTGGTAACAGGATTAGCAGAGCGAGGTATGTAGGCGGTGCTACAGAGT
TCTTGAAGTGGTGGCCTAACTACGGCTACACTAGAAGAACAGTATTTGGTATCTGCGCTCTGCTGAAGCC
AGTTACCTTCGGAAAAAGAGTTGGTAGCTCTTGATCCGGCAAACAAACCACCGCTGGTAGCGGTGGTTTT
TTTGTTTGCAAGCAGCAGATTACGCGCAGAAAAAAAGGATCTCAAGAAGATCCTTTGATCTTTTCTACGG
GGTCTGACGCTCAGTGGAACGAAAACTCACGTTAAGGGATTTTGGTCATGAGATTATCAAAAAGGATCTT
CACCTAGATCCTTTTAAATTAAAAATGAAGTTTTAAATCAATCTAAAGTATATATGAGTAAACTTGGTCT
GACAGTTACCAATGCTTAATCAGTGAGGCACCTATCTCAGCGATCTGTCTATTTCGTTCATCCATAGTTG
CCTGACTCCCCGTCGTGTAGATAACTACGATACGGGAGGGCTTACCATCTGGCCCCAGTGCTGCAATGAT
ACCGCGAGAACCACGCTCACCGGCTCCAGATTTATCAGCAATAAACCAGCCAGCCGGAAGGGCCGAGCGC
AGAAGTGGTCCTGCAACTTTATCCGCCTCCATCCAGTCTATTAATTGTTGCCGGGAAGCTAGAGTAAGTA
GTTCGCCAGTTAATAGTTTGCGCAACGTTGTTGCCATTGCTACAGGCATCGTGGTGTCACGCTCGTCGTT
TGGTATGGCTTCATTCAGCTCCGGTTCCCAACGATCAAGGCGAGTTACATGATCCCCCATGTTGTGCAAA
AAAGCGGTTAGCTCCTTCGGTCCTCCGATCGTTGTCAGAAGTAAGTTGGCCGCAGTGTTATCACTCATGG
TTATGGCAGCACTGCATAATTCTCTTACTGTCATGCCATCCGTAAGATGCTTTTCTGTGACTGGTGAGTA
CTCAACCAAGTCATTCTGAGAATAGTGTATGCGGCGACCGAGTTGCTCTTGCCCGGCGTCAATACGGGAT
AATACCGCGCCACATAGCAGAACTTTAAAAGTGCTCATCATTGGAAAACGTTCTTCGGGGCGAAAACTCT
CAAGGATCTTACCGCTGTTGAGATCCAGTTCGATGTAACCCACTCGTGCACCCAACTGATCTTCAGCATC
TTTTACTTTCACCAGCGTTTCTGGGTGAGCAAAAACAGGAAGGCAAAATGCCGCAAAAAAGGGAATAAGG
GCGACACGGAAATGTTGAATACTCATACTCTTCCTTTTTCAATATTATTGAAGCATTTATCAGGGTTATT
GTCTCATGAGCGGATACATATTTGAATGTAGCTCCGAATTTCTCGAGGGCTTGTCGACGACGGCGGTCTC
CGTCGTCAGGATCATGAATTCGACCCGCCTGCCACCATGACCGAGTACAAGCCCACGGTGCGCCTCGCCA
CCCGCGACGACGTCCCCCGGGCCGTACGCACCCTCGCCGCCGCGTTCGCCGACTACCCCGCCACGCGCCA
CACCGTCGACCCGGACCGCCACATCGAGCGGGTCACCGAGCTGCAAGAACTCTTCCTCACGCGCGTCGGG
CTCGACATCGGCAAGGTGTGGGTCGCGGACGACGGCGCCGCGGTGGCGGTCTGGACCACGCCGGAGAGCG
TCGAAGCGGGGGCGGTGTTCGCCGAGATCGGCCCGCGCATGGCCGAGTTGAGCGGTTCCCGGCTGGCCGC
GCAGCAACAGATGGAAGGCCTCCTGGCGCCGCACCGGCCCAAGGAGCCCGCGTGGTTCCTGGCCACCGTC
GGCGTCTCGCCCGACCACCAGGGCAAGGGTCTGGGCAGCGCCGTCGTGCTCCCCGGAGTGGAGGCGGCCG
AGCGCGCCGGGGTGCCCGCCTTCCTGGAGACATCCGCGCCCCGCAACCTCCCCTTCTACGAGCGGCTCGG
CTTCACCGTCACCGCCGACGTCGAGGTGCCCGAAGGACCGCGCACCTGGTGCATGACCCGCAAGCCCGGT
GCCTGATACGCGTGAATTCACTCCTCAGGTGCAGGCTGCCTATCAGAAGGTGGTGGCTGGTGTGGCCAAT
GCCCTGGCTCACAAATACCACTGAGATCTTTTTCCCTCTGCCAAAAATTATGGGGACATCATGAAGCCCC
TTGAGCATCTGACTTCTGGCTAATAAAGGAAATTTATTTTCATTGCAATAGTGTGTTGGAATTTTTTGTG
TCTCTCACTCGGAAGGACATATGGGAGGGCAAATCATTTAAAACATCAGAATGAGTATTTGGTTTAGAGT
TTGGCAACATATGCCCATATGCTGGCTGCCATGAACAAAGGTTGGCTATAAAGAGGTCATCAGTATATGA
AACAGCCCCCTGCTGTCCATTCCTTATTCCATAGAAAAGCCTTGACTTGAGGTTAGATTTTTTTTATATT
TTGTTTTGTGTTATTTTTTTCTTTAACATCCCTAAAATTTTCCTTACATGTTTTACTAGCCAGATTTTTC
CTCCTCTCCTGACTACTCCCAGTCATAGCTGTCCCTCTTCTCTTATGGAGATCCCTCGACCTGCAGCCCA
AGCTTGAATTCTCTAGAATTACCCTGTTATCCCTATGCTTGGTTTACCGAGCTCTTATTGGTTTTCAAAC
TTCATTGACTGTGCCCAACGCGCCTGGGAGCTCACGGGGACAGCCCCCCCCCAAAGCCCCCAGGGATGTA
ATTACGTCCCTCCCCCGCTAGGGGGCAGCAGCGAGCCGCCCGGGGCTCCGCTCCGGTCCGGCGCTCCCCC
CGCATCCCCGAGCCGGCAGCGTGCGGGGACAGCCCGGGCACGGGGAAGGTGGCACGGGATCGCTTTCCTC
TGAACGCTTCTCGCTGCTCTTTGAGCCTGCAGACACCTGGGGGGATACGGGGAAAAAGCTAGGCTGAAAG
ACCGGTTCTTAGAATGACACGCGCCTGGGAGCTCACGGGGACAGCCCCCCCCCAAAGCCCCCAGGGATGT
AATTACGTCCCTCCCCCGCTAGGGGGCAGCAGCGAGCCGCCCGGGGCTCCGCTCCGGTCCGGCGCTCCCC
CCGCATCCCCGAGCCGGCAGCGTGCGGGGACAGCCCGGGCACGGGGAAGGTGGCACGGGATCGCTTTCCT
CTGAACGCTTCTCGCTGCTCTTTGAGCCTGCAGACACCTGGGGGGATACGGGGAAAAAGCTAACTTCTGA
GACGACAACTTTGTATAGAAAAGTTGGCTCCGAATTCGCCCTTGACAGCAGAGATCCAGTTTGGTTAATT
AATTGGCTCCGGTGCCCGTCAGTGGGCAGAGCGCACATCGCCCACAGTCCCCGAGAAGTTGTGGGGAGGG
GTCGGCAATTGAACCGGTGCCTAGAGAAGGTGGCGCGGGGTAAACTGGGAAAGTGATGTCGTGTACTGGC
TCCGCCTTTTTCCCGAGGGTGGGGGAGAACCGTATATAAGTGCAGTAGTCGCCGTGAACGTTCTTTTTCG
CAACGGGTTTGCCGCCAGAACACAGGTAAGTGCCGTGTGTGGTTCCCGCGGGCCTGGCCTCTTTACGGGT
TATGGCCCTTGCGTGCCTTGAATTACTTCCACCTGGCTGCAGTACGTGATTCTTGATCCCGAGCTTCGGG
TTGGAAGTGGGTGGGAGAGTTCGAGGCCTTGCGCTTAAGGAGCCCCTTCGCCTCGTGCTTGAGTTGAGGC
CTGGCCTGGGCGCTGGGGCCGCCGCGTGCGAATCTGGTGGCACCTTCGCGCCTGTCTCGCTGCTTTCGAT
AAGTCTCTAGCCATTTAAAATTTTTGATGACCTGCTGCGACGCTTTTTTTCTGGCAAGATAGTCTTGTAA
ATGCGGGCCAAGATCTGCACACTGGTATTTCGGTTTTTGGGGCCGCGGGCGGCGACGGGGCCCGTGCGTC
CCAGCGCACATGTTCGGCGAGGCGGGGCCTGCGAGCGCGGCCACCGAGAATCGGACGGGGGTAGTCTCAA
GCTGGCCGGCCTGCTCTGGTGCCTGGCCTCGCGCCGCCGTGTATCGCCCCGCCCTGGGCGGCAAGGCTGG
CCCGGTCGGCACCAGTTGCGTGAGCGGAAAGATGGCCGCTTCCCGGCCCTGCTGCAGGGAGCTCAAAATG
GAGGACGCGGCGCTCGGGAGAGCGGGCGGGTGAGTCACCCACACAAAGGAAAAGGGCCTTTCCGTCCTCA
GCCGTCGCTTCATGTGACTCCACGGAGTACCGGGCGCCGTCCAGGCACCTCGATTAGTTCTCGAGCTTTT
GGAGTACGTCGTCTTTAGGTTGGGGGGAGGGGTTTTATGCGATGGAGTTTCCCCACACTGAGTGGGTGGA
GACTGAAGTTAGGCCAGCTTGGCACTTGATGTAATTCTCCTTGGAATTTGCCCTTTTTGAGTTTGGATCT
TGGTTCATTCTCAAGCCTCAGACAGTGGTTCAAAGTTTTTTTCTTCCATTTCAGGTGTCGTGAGAAGGGC
GAATTCGACCCAAGTTTGTACAAAAAAGCAGGCTGGATCCAGGTGCCACCATGGTGAGCGAGCTGATTAA
GGAGAACATGCACATGAAGCTGTACATGGAGGGCACCGTGAACAACCACCACTTCAAGTGCACATCCGAG
GGCGAAGGCAAGCCCTACGAGGGCACCCAGACCATGAGAATCAAGGCGGTCGAGGGCGGCCCTCTCCCCT
TCGCCTTCGACATCCTGGCTACCAGCTTCATGTACGGCAGCAAAACCTTCATCAACCACACCCAGGGCAT
CCCCGACTTCTTTAAGCAGTCCTTCCCCGAGGGCTTCACATGGGAGAGAGTCACCACATACGAAGATGGG
GGCGTGCTGACCGCTACCCAGGACACCAGCCTCCAGGACGGCTGCCTCATCTACAACGTCAAGATCAGAG
GGGTGAACTTCCCATCCAACGGCCCTGTGATGCAGAAGAAAACACTCGGCTGGGAGGCCTCCACCGAGAC
ACTGTACCCCGCTGACGGCGGCCTGGAAGGCAGAGCCGACATGGCCCTGAAGCTCGTGGGCGGGGGCCAC
CTGATCTGCAACCTTAAGACCACATACAGATCCAAGAAACCCGCTAAGAACCTCAAGATGCCCGGCGTCT
ACTATGTGGACAGGAGACTGGAAAGAATCAAGGAGGCCGACAAAGAGACATACGTCGAGCAGCACGAGGT
GGCTGTGGCCAGATACTGCGACCTCCCTAGCAAACTGGGGCACAAACTTAATTGAGAATTCTACCACCCA
GCTTTCTTGTACAAAGTGGTACGTCTCAAGACCAGAGGTCTCTGCTTTAGGCATGAGAACCTCGGCTGGG
GCGGGCTAGAACCTCGGCTGGGGCGGGCTAGAACCTCGGCTGGGGCGGGCTAGAACCTCGGCTGGGGCGG
GCTCAACCAGAAGAGACCTGTGCTTCACTCCTCAGGTGCAGGCTGCCTATCAGAAGGTGGTGGCTGGTGT
GGCCAATGCCCTGGCTCACAAATACCACTGAGATCTTTTTCCCTCTGCCAAAAATTATGGGGACATCATG
AAGCCCCTTGAGCATCTGACTTCTGGCTAATAAAGGAAATTTATTTTCATTGCAATAGTGTGTTGGAATT
TTTTGTGTCTCTCACTCGGAAGGACATATGGGAGGGCAAATCATTTAAAACATCAGAATGAGTATTTGGT
TTAGAGTTTGGCAACATATGCCCATATGCTGGCTGCCATGAACAAAGGTTGGCTATAAAGAGGTCATCAG
TATATGAAACAGCCCCCTGCTGTCCATTCCTTATTCCATAGAAAAGCCTTGACTTGAGGTTAGATTTTTT
TTATATTTTGTTTTGTGTTATTTTTTTCTTTAACATCCCTAAAATTTTCCTTACATGTTTTACTAGCCAG
ATTTTTCCTCCTCTCCTGACTACTCCCAGTCATAGCTGTCCCTCTTCTCTTATGGAGATCCCGAGCGGTG
CGTTTTTATGCTTGTAGTATTGTATAATGTTTTTAAGATCCAAGCTTCTGACCTCTTCTCTTCCTCCCAC
AGGGCCTCGAGACAATTGCATCGATGGTACCAGTGAAAGTCTGCAATGAATTCGAGTTGGCGCGCCTGTC
ATTCTAAATCTCTCTTTCAGCCTAAAGCTTTTTCCCCGTATCCCCCCAGGTGTCTGCAGGCTCAAAGAGC
AGCGAGAAGCGTTCAGAGGAAAGCGATCCCGTGCCACCTTCCCCGTGCCCGGGCTGTCCCCGCACGCTGC
CGGCTCGGGGATGCGGGGGGAGCGCCGGACCGGAGCGGAGCCCCGGGCGGCTCGCTGCTGCCCCCTAGCG
GGGGAGGGACGTAATTACATCCCTGGGGGCTTTGGGAGGGGGCTGTCCCCGTGAGCTCCCAGGCGCGCCT
GTCATTCTAAATCTCTCTTTCAGCCTAAAGCTTTTTCCCCGTATCCCCCCAGGTGTCTGCAGGCTCAAAG
AGCAGCGAGAAGCGTTCAGAGGAAAGCGATCCCGTGCCACCTTCCCCGTGCCCGGGCTGTCCCCGCACGC
TGCCGGCTCGGGGATGCGGGGGGAGCGCCGGACCGGAGCGGAGCCCCGGGCGGCTCGCTGCTGCCCCCTA
GCGGGGGAGGGACGTAATTACATCCCTGGGGGCTTTGGGGGGGGGCTGTCCCCGTGAGCTCCCAGGCGCG
CCAACTCGGTACCGTATCGATGTCGACGTTAACGCTAGTGATATCAACTTTGTATAGAAAAGTTGGCTCC
GAATTCGCCCTTGACAGCAGAGATCCAGTTTGGTTAATTAATTGGCTCCGGTGCCCGTCAGTGGGCAGAG
CGCACATCGCCCACAGTCCCCGAGAAGTTGTGGGGAGGGGTCGGCAATTGAACCGGTGCCTAGAGAAGGT
GGCGCGGGGTAAACTGGGAAAGTGATGTCGTGTACTGGCTCCGCCTTTTTCCCGAGGGTGGGGGAGAACC
GTATATAAGTGCAGTAGTCGCCGTGAACGTTCTTTTTCGCAACGGGTTTGCCGCCAGAACACAGGTAAGT
GCCGTGTGTGGTTCCCGCGGGCCTGGCCTCTTTACGGGTTATGGCCCTTGCGTGCCTTGAATTACTTCCA
CCTGGCTGCAGTACGTGATTCTTGATCCCGAGCTTCGGGTTGGAAGTGGGTGGGAGAGTTCGAGGCCTTG
CGCTTAAGGAGCCCCTTCGCCTCGTGCTTGAGTTGAGGCCTGGCCTGGGCGCTGGGGCCGCCGCGTGCGA
ATCTGGTGGCACCTTCGCGCCTGTCTCGCTGCTTTCGATAAGTCTCTAGCCATTTAAAATTTTTGATGAC
CTGCTGCGACGCTTTTTTTCTGGCAAGATAGTCTTGTAAATGCGGGCCAAGATCTGCACACTGGTATTTC
GGTTTTTGGGGCCGCGGGCGGCGACGGGGCCCGTGCGTCCCAGCGCACATGTTCGGCGAGGCGGGGCCTG
CGAGCGCGGCCACCGAGAATCGGACGGGGGTAGTCTCAAGCTGGCCGGCCTGCTCTGGTGCCTGGCCTCG
CGCCGCCGTGTATCGCCCCGCCCTGGGCGGCAAGGCTGGCCCGGTCGGCACCAGTTGCGTGAGCGGAAAG
ATGGCCGCTTCCCGGCCCTGCTGCAGGGAGCTCAAAATGGAGGACGCGGCGCTCGGGAGAGCGGGCGGGT
GAGTCACCCACACAAAGGAAAAGGGCCTTTCCGTCCTCAGCCGTCGCTTCATGTGACTCCACGGAGTACC
GGGCGCCGTCCAGGCACCTCGATTAGTTCTCGAGCTTTTGGAGTACGTCGTCTTTAGGTTGGGGGGAGGG
GTTTTATGCGATGGAGTTTCCCCACACTGAGTGGGTGGAGACTGAAGTTAGGCCAGCTTGGCACTTGATG
TAATTCTCCTTGGAATTTGCCCTTTTTGAGTTTGGATCTTGGTTCATTCTCAAGCCTCAGACAGTGGTTC
AAAGTTTTTTTCTTCCATTTCAGGTGTCGTGAGAAGGGCGAATTCGACCCAAGTTTGTACAAAAAAGCAG
GCTCGCCACCATGGTGAGCAAGGGCGAGGAGCTGTTCACCGGGGTGGTGCCCATCCTGGTCGAGCTGGAC
GGCGACGTAAACGGCCACAAGTTCAGCGTGAGGGGCGAGGGCGAGGGCGATGCCACCAACGGCAAGCTGA
CCCTGAAGTTCATCTGCACCACCGGCAAGCTGCCCGTGCCCTGGCCCACCCTCGTGACCACCCTGAGCCA
CGGCGTGCAGTGCTTCGCCCGCTACCCCGACCACATGAAGCAGCACGACTTCTTCAAGTCCGCCATGCCC
GAAGGCTACGTCCAGGAGCGCACCATCTTCTTCAAGGACGACGGCACCTACAAGACCCGCGCCGAGGTGA
AGTTCGAGGGCGACACCCTAGTGAACCGCATCGAGCTGAAGGGCGTCGACTTCAAGGAGGACGGCAACAT
CCTGGGGCACAAGCTGGAGTACAACTTCAACAGCCACAACATCTATATCATGGCCGTCAAGCAGAAGAAC
GGCATCAAGGTGAACTTCAAGATCCGCCACAACGTGGAGGACGGCAGCGTGCAGCTCGCCGACCACTACC
AGCAGAACACCCCCATCGGCGACGGCCCCGTGCTGCTGCCCGACAGCCACTACCTGAGCACCCAGTCCGT
GCTGAGCAAAGACCCCAACGAGAAGCGCGATCACATGGTCCTGCTGGAGTTCCGCACCGCCGCCGGGATC
ACTCTCGGCATGGACGAGCTGTACAAGTAATACCACCCAGCTTTCTTGTACAAAGTGGTACGCGTGAATT
CACTCCTCAGGTGCAGGCTGCCTATCAGAAGGTGGTGGCTGGTGTGGCCAATGCCCTGGCTCACAAATAC
CACTGAGATCTTTTTCCCTCTGCCAAAAATTATGGGGACATCATGAAGCCCCTTGAGCATCTGACTTCTG
GCTAATAAAGGAAATTTATTTTCATTGCAATAGTGTGTTGGAATTTTTTGTGTCTCTCACTCGGAAGGAC
ATATGGGAGGGCAAATCATTTAAAACATCAGAATGAGTATTTGGTTTAGAGTTTGGCAACATATGCCCAT
ATGCTGGCTGCCATGAACAAAGGTTGGCTATAAAGAGGTCATCAGTATATGAAACAGCCCCCTGCTGTCC
ATTCCTTATTCCATAGAAAAGCCTTGACTTGAGGTTAGATTTTTTTTATATTTTGTTTTGTGTTATTTTT
TTCTTTAACATCCCTAAAATTTTCCTTACATGTTTTACTAGCCAGATTTTTCCTCCTCTCCTGACTACTC
CCAGTCATAGCTGTCCCTCTTCTCTTATGGAGATCCCTCGACCTGCAGCCCAAGCTTGGCGTAATCATGG
TCATAGCTGTTTCCTGTGTGAAATTGTTATCCGCTCACAATTCCACACAACATACGAGCCGGAAGCATAA
AGTGTAAAGCCTGGGGTGCCTAATGAGTGAGCTAACTCACATTAATTGCGTTGCGCTCACTGCCCGCTTT
CCAGTCGGGAAACCTGTCGTGCCAGCGGATCGACAGTACTAAGCTTGGTCTAATACCCAATCTCTCGTCT
TATCCAGATGTTTTATACGCCTCTGGCCCGTGTCTCAAAATCTCTGATGTTACATTGCACAAGATAAAAT
AATATCATCATGAACAATAAAACTGTCTGCTTACATAAACAGTAATACAAGGGGTGTTATGAGCCATATT
CAACGGGAAACGTCGAGGCCGCGATTAAATTCCAACATGGATGCTGATTTATATGGGTATAAATGGGCTC
GCGATAATGTCGGGCAATCAGGTGCGACAATCTATCGCTTGTATGGGAAGCCCGATGCGCCAGAGTTGTT
TCTGAAACATGGCAAAGGTAGCGTTGCCAATGATGTTACAGATGAGATGGTCAGACTAAACTGGCTGACG
GAATTTATGCCTCTTCCGACCATCAAGCATTTTATCCGTACTCCTGATGATGCATGGTTACTCACCACTG
CGATCCCCGGAAAAACAGCATTCCAGGTATTAGAAGAATATCCTGATTCAGGTGAAAATATTGTTGATGC
GCTGGCAGTGTTCCTGCGCCGGTTGCATTCGATTCCTGTTTGTAATTGTCCTTTTAACAGCGATCGCGTA
TTTCGTCTCGCTCAGGCGCAATCACGAATGAATAACGGTTTGGTTGATGCGAGTGATTTTGATGACGAGC
GTAATGGCTGGCCTGTTGAACAAGTCTGGAAAGAAATGCATAAACTTTTGCCATTCTCACCGGATTCAGT
CGTCACTCATGGTGATTTCTCACTTGATAACCTTATTTTTGACGAGGGGAAATTAATAGGTTGTATTGAT
GTTGGACGAGTCGGAATCGCAGACCGATACCAGGATCTTGCCATCCTATGGAACTGCCTCGGTGAGTTTT
CTCCTTCATTACAGAAACGGCTTTTTCAAAAATATGGTATTGATAATCCTGATATGAATAAATTGCAGTT
TCATTTGATGCTCGATGAGTTTTTCTAATCAGAATTGGTTAATTGGTTGTAACACTGGCAGAGCATTACG
CTGACTTGACGGGACGGCGCAAGCTCATGACCAAAATCCCTTAACGTGAGTTACGCGTCGTTCCACTGAG
CGTCAGAGGTATCACTAGTATTACAGAGGTAAGTTATAACAGTCGCCTAACCC
Features (pLannotate 1.2.2; 28 found; start..end, strand, type, name):
     87..675     -  rep_origin     ori: high-copy-number ColE1/pMB1/pBR322/pUC origin of replication
    846..1706    -  CDS            AmpR: β-lactamase; bla; confers resistance to ampicillin, carbenicillin, and related antibiotics
   1707..1778    -  promoter       AmpR promoter: bla
   1857..2456    +  CDS            PuroR: puromycin N-acetyltransferase; pac from Streptomyces alboniger; confers resistance to puromycin
   2461..2541    +  CDS            HBB (fragment): HBB_PONPY - Experimental evidence at transcript level: Swiss-Prot protein existence level 2. Involved in oxygen transport from the lung to the various peripheral tissues. From Pongo pygmaeus (Bornean orangutan).
   2612..2667    +  polyA_signal   β-globin poly(A) signal: rabbit β-globin polyadenylation signal (Gil and Proudfoot, 1987)
   3646..3666    +  protein_bind   attB4: mutant version of attB; core recombination site for the Gateway® BP reaction BP Clonase™
   3734..3945    +  promoter       EF-1α core promoter: core promoter for human elongation factor EF-1α
   3946..4884    +  intron         EF-1α intron A: intron upstream of the start codon of human EF-1α
   4911..4931    +  protein_bind   attB1: mutant version of attB; core recombination site for the Gateway® BP reaction BP Clonase™
   4951..5646    +  CDS            mKate2: mKate2 is a basic (constitutively fluorescent) red fluorescent protein published in 2009, derived from Entacmaea quadricolor. It is reported to be a rapidly-maturing monomer with moderate acid sensitivity.
   5666..5690    -  protein_bind   attB2: mutant version of attB; recombination site for the Gateway® BP reaction BP Clonase™
   5834..5908    +  CDS            HBB (fragment): HBB_PONPY - Experimental evidence at transcript level: Swiss-Prot protein existence level 2. Involved in oxygen transport from the lung to the various peripheral tissues. From Pongo pygmaeus (Bornean orangutan).
   5979..6034    +  polyA_signal   β-globin poly(A) signal: rabbit β-globin polyadenylation signal (Gil and Proudfoot, 1987)
   6418..6443    +  misc_feature   SA: splice acceptor site
   7115..7135    +  protein_bind   attB4: mutant version of attB; core recombination site for the Gateway® BP reaction BP Clonase™
   7203..7414    +  promoter       EF-1α core promoter: core promoter for human elongation factor EF-1α
   7415..8353    +  intron         EF-1α intron A: intron upstream of the start codon of human EF-1α
   8380..8400    +  protein_bind   attB1: mutant version of attB; core recombination site for the Gateway® BP reaction BP Clonase™
   8411..9127    +  CDS            EBFP2: EBFP2 is a basic (constitutively fluorescent) blue fluorescent protein published in 2007, derived from Aequorea victoria. It is reported to be a rapidly-maturing monomer with moderate acid sensitivity.
   9135..9159    -  protein_bind   attB2: mutant version of attB; recombination site for the Gateway® BP reaction BP Clonase™
   9163..9243    +  CDS            HBB (fragment): HBB_PONPY - Experimental evidence at transcript level: Swiss-Prot protein existence level 2. Involved in oxygen transport from the lung to the various peripheral tissues. From Pongo pygmaeus (Bornean orangutan).
   9314..9369    +  polyA_signal   β-globin poly(A) signal: rabbit β-globin polyadenylation signal (Gil and Proudfoot, 1987)
   9752..9774    -  protein_bind   lac operator (fragment): The lac repressor binds to the lac operator to inhibit transcription in E. coli. This inhibition can be relieved by adding lactose or isopropyl-β-D-thiogalactopyranoside (IPTG). lac repressor encoded by lacI
   9778..9808    -  promoter       lac promoter: promoter for the E. coli lac operon
   9823..9844    -  protein_bind   CAP binding site: CAP binding activates transcription in the presence of cAMP. E. coli catabolite activator protein
   9857..9896    -  CDS            lacI (fragment): lac repressor; lacI; The lac repressor binds to the lac operator to inhibit transcription in E. coli. This inhibition can be relieved by adding lactose or isopropyl-β-D-thiogalactopyranoside (IPTG).
  10069..10878   +  CDS            KanR: aminoglycoside phosphotransferase; aph(3')-Ia; confers resistance to kanamycin in bacteria or G418 (Geneticin®) in eukaryotes
