[The description below was written by a language model from this plasmid's Addgene catalogue record and pLannotate feature annotations shown in this document.]
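Description:
LSB-hsa-miR-4707-3p is an 11 kb mammalian expression plasmid built on the Low Sensor Backbone (LSB) and designed as a two-colour fluorescent sensor of microRNA activity. It replicates in E. coli from a high-copy ColE1/pUC-type origin and carries both β-lactamase (ampicillin) and aph(3')-Ia (kanamycin) markers, with the record listing dual selection. A puromycin N-acetyltransferase coding sequence followed by a rabbit β-globin polyadenylation signal is also present for selection in mammalian cells. No dedicated mammalian promoter is annotated immediately upstream of it in the feature table.

The payload consists of two parallel transcription units. Each is driven by the human EF-1α core promoter with its intron A and terminated by a β-globin poly(A) signal, and each is flanked by attB4, attB1 and attB2 sites left over from Gateway-style assembly. One unit expresses the red fluorescent protein mKate2, whose 3' UTR carries the target for human miR-4707-3p. This target is not separately annotated, but it presumably lies in the gap between the mKate2 cassette's attB2 site and its β-globin sequences. The other unit expresses EBFP2 without a target and serves as an internal reference for transfection and expression level. When miR-4707-3p is active in the cell, mKate2 output is repressed relative to EBFP2, so the red-to-blue ratio reports miRNA activity, for example by flow cytometry or imaging.

The depositor notes that the repeated poly(A) elements make the plasmid inherently unstable. They also report small discrepancies between the deposited sequence and the physical plasmid, including short insertions flanking the puromycin coding region that are said not to affect selection.
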