Addgene plasmid #103544: LSB-hsa-miR-4707-3p
Purpose: Used to sense miRNA activity using fluorescence based tools. hsa-miR-4707-3p target in 3' UTR of of mKate. miRNA activity can be measured by the repression of mKate2 relative to EBFP2 fluorescent proteins . Plasmid is inherently unstable; please see Depositor Comments
Depositing lab: Ron Weiss. Depositing organization: Massachusetts Institute of Technology. Publication: A mixed antagonistic/synergistic miRNA repression model enables accurate predictions of multi-input miRNA sensor activity. Gam JJ, Babb J, Weiss R. Nat Commun. 2018 Jun 22;9(1):2430. doi: 10.1038/s41467-018-04575-0. PubMed 29934631.
Backbone
  Vector backbone: Low Sensor Backbone (LSB)
  Vector type: Mammalian Expression, Synthetic Biology
Growth in bacteria
  Bacterial resistance: Ampicillin and Kanamycin, 100 & 50 μg/mL
  Growth temperature: 30°C
  Growth strain: NEB Stable
  Copy number: High Copy
Gene/Insert
  Gene/Insert name: hsa-miR-4707-3p target
  Species: H. sapiens (human)
  Entrez Gene: MIR4707 (a.k.a. mir-4707)
  Promoter: EF-1a
  Cloning method: Gibson Cloning
Terms and licenses: Academic/Nonprofit Terms; Industry Terms: Not Available to Industry
Depositor comments: Please note that this plasmid is inherently unstable due to a repeating poly A element. We recommend performing a diagnostic digest on multiple colonies upon receipt. The depositors would like to note the presence of several discrepancies between the depositor sequence and physical plasmid sequence. In particular, the sequences upstream and downstream of the puromycin coding region have 10 bp insertions which do not affect the ability to perform puromycin selection. The sequences for those regions within the physical plasmids are as follows: Upstream of Puro: GAATTCGACCGCCTGTCTCAAGGTGCCACC; Downstream of Puro: GCTTTGAGACTACGCGTGAATTCACTCCTC. Please contact if you are interested in this plasmid prior to placing an order.
How to cite: LSB-hsa-miR-4707-3p was a gift from Ron Weiss (Addgene plasmid # 103544 ; http://n2t.net/addgene:103544 ; RRID:Addgene_103544)
