>Addgene plasmid #103544 | LSB-hsa-miR-4707-3p | depositor partial sequence | sequence record 196137 | hsa-miR-4707-3p target
AGAACCTCGGCTGGGGCGGGCT
